>Addgene plasmid #78762 | pCS3-MT-BX/ARF1-64 | addgene partial sequence | sequence record 149423 | CMV-F 5'-CGCAAATGGGCGGTAGGCGTG-3'
ATGCTCGTTTAGGGAACCGCCATTCTGCCTGGGGACGTCGGAGCAAGCTTGATTTAGGTGACACTATAGA
ATACAAGCTACTTGTTCTTTTTGCAGGATCCCATCGATTTAAAGCTATGGAGCAAAAGCTCATTTCTGAA
GAGGACTTGAATGAAATGGAGCAAAAGCTCATTTCTGAAGAGGACTTGAATGAAATGGAGCAAAAGCTCA
TTTCTGAAGAGGACTTGAATGAAATGGAGCAAAAGCTCATTTCTGAAGAGGACTTGAATGAAATGGAGCA
AAAGCTCATTTCTGAAGAGGACTTGAATGAAATGGAGAGCTTGGGCGACCTCACCATGGAGCAAAAGCTC
ATTTCTGAAGAGGACTTGAATTTAGAGATCTCGAGCTCAAGCTTCGAATTCATGGTGCGCAGGTTCTTGG
TGACCCTCCGGATTCGGCGCGCGTGCGGCCCGCCGCGAGTGAGGGTTTTCGTGGTTCACATCCCGCGGCT
CACGGGGGAGTGGGCAGCGCCAGGGGCGCCCGCCGCTGTGGCCCTCGTGCTGATGCTACTGAGGAGCCAG
CGTCTAGGGCAGCAGCCGCTTCCTAGAAGACCATAACTCGACGGTACCGCGGGCCCGGGATCCACCGGAT
CTAGAACTATAGTGAGTCGTATTACGTAGATCCAGACATGATAAGATACATTGATGAGTTTGGACAAACC
ACAACTAGAATGCAGTGAAAAAAATGCTTTATTTGTGAAATTTGTGATGCTATTGCTTTATTTGTAACCA
TTATAAGCTGCAATAAACAAGTTAACAACAACAATTGCATTCATTTTATGTTTCACGTTCAGGGGGAGGT
GTGGGGAGGTTTTTTAATTCGCGGCCGCGGCGCCAATGCATTGGGCCCGGTACCCAGCTTTTGTTCCCTT
TAGTGAGGGTTAATTGCGCGCTTGGCGTAA
