>Addgene plasmid #78762 | pCS3-MT-BX/ARF1-64 | addgene partial sequence | sequence record 149424 | EBV-rev 5'-GTGGTTTGTCCAAACTCATC-3'
GACTCACTATAGTTCTAGATCCGGTGGATCCCGGGCCCGCGGTACCGTCGAGTTATGGTCTTCTAGGAAG
CGGCTGCTGCCCTAGACGCTGGCTCCTCAGTAGCATCAGCACGAGGGCCACAGCGGCGGGCGCCCCTGGC
GCTGCCCACTCCCCCGTGAGCCGCGGGATGTGAACCACGAAAACCCTCACTCGCGGCGGGCCGCACGCGC
GCCGAATCCGGAGGGTCACCAAGAACCTGCGCACCATGAATTCGAAGCTTGAGCTCGAGATCTCTAAATT
CAAGTCCTCTTCAGAAATGAGCTTTTGCTCCATGGTGAGGTCGCCCAAGCTCTCCATTTCATTCAAGTCC
TCTTCAGAAATGAGCTTTTGCTCCATTTCATTCAAGTCCTCTTCAGAAATGAGCTTTTGCTCCATTTCAT
TCAAGTCCTCTTCAGAAATGAGCTTTTGCTCCATTTCATTCAAGTCCTCTTCAGAAATGAGCTTTTGCTC
CATTTCATTCAAGTCCTCTTCAGAAATGAGCTTTTGCTCCATAGCTTTAAATCGATGGGATCCTGCAAAA
AGAACAAGTAGCTTGTATTCTATAGTGTCACCTAAATCAAGCTTGCTCCGACGTCCCCAGGCAGAATGGC
GGTTCCCTAAACGAGCATTGCTTATATAGACCTCCCATTAGGCACGCCTACCGCCCATTTACGTCAATGG
AACGCCCATTTGCGTCATTGCCCCTCCCCATTGACGTCAATGGGGGATGTACTTGGCAGCCATCGCGGGC
CATTTACCGCCATTGACGTCAATGGGAGTA
