[The description below was written by a language model from this plasmid's Addgene catalogue record.]
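Description:
pCS3-MT-BX/ARF1-64 is a mammalian expression plasmid built on pCS3-MT-BX-6xMyc, a derivative of the pCS2+ vector family. It is maintained in E. coli as a high-copy plasmid under ampicillin selection. The record does not list a mammalian selection marker, and no feature table is provided, so the origin of replication, polyadenylation signal and other backbone elements are not documented here beyond what the backbone name implies.

The insert is a truncated form of human ARF (p14ARF), the alternative reading frame product of the CDKN2A locus, limited to residues 1–64, that is, the N-terminal portion of the protein. Expression is driven by the CMV IE94 promoter, a strong constitutive cytomegalovirus immediate-early promoter characteristic of the pCS2 series. The backbone supplies six tandem Myc epitope copies fused to the N terminus of the fragment, allowing sensitive detection or immunoprecipitation with anti-Myc antibodies without needing an ARF-specific reagent that recognises the truncated protein. The insert was introduced by restriction cloning, although the sites used are not recorded. SP6 and T7 are listed as the 5′ and 3′ sequencing primers, indicating that these primer sites flank the cloning region.

The stated purpose is overexpression of ARF 1–64 in mammalian cells. As a deletion construct, it is suited to domain-mapping experiments, such as testing which region of ARF is needed for binding to partner proteins or for regulation of its stability. This fits the associated study of posttranslational regulation of p14ARF by MKRN1 in gastric tumorigenesis.
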