Addgene plasmid #78762: pCS3-MT-BX/ARF1-64
Purpose: To overexpress ARF1-64 in Mammalian Cells
Depositing lab: Jaewhan Song. Depositing organization: Yonsei University. Publication: Acceleration of gastric tumorigenesis through MKRN1-mediated posttranslational regulation of p14ARF. Ko A, Shin JY, Seo J, Lee KD, Lee EW, Lee MS, Lee HW, Choi IJ, Jeong JS, Chun KH, Song J. J Natl Cancer Inst. 2012 Nov 7;104(21):1660-72. doi: 10.1093/jnci/djs424. Epub 2012 Oct 25. PubMed 23104211.
Backbone
  Vector backbone: pCS3-MT-BX-6xMyc
  Backbone manufacturer: derived from pCS2+
  Vector type: Mammalian Expression
Growth in bacteria
  Bacterial resistance: Ampicillin, 100 μg/mL
  Growth temperature: 37°C
  Growth strain: DH5alpha
  Copy number: High Copy
Gene/Insert
  Gene/Insert name: ARF
  Species: H. sapiens (human)
  Mutation: 1-64
  Entrez Gene: CDKN2A (a.k.a. ARF, CAI2, CDK4I, CDKN2, CMM2, INK4, INK4A, MLM, MTS-1, MTS1, P14, P14ARF, P16, P16-INK4A, P16INK4, P16INK4A, P19, P19ARF, TP16)
  Promoter: CMV IE94
  Tag / fusion protein: 6xMYC (N terminal on backbone)
  Cloning method: Restriction Enzyme; 5′ cloning site unknown (unknown if destroyed); 3′ cloning site unknown (unknown if destroyed)
  Sequencing primers: 5′ SP6; 3′ T7
Terms and licenses: Academic/Nonprofit Terms; Industry Terms: Not Available to Industry
How to cite: pCS3-MT-BX/ARF1-64 was a gift from Jaewhan Song (Addgene plasmid # 78762 ; http://n2t.net/addgene:78762 ; RRID:Addgene_78762)
